>Addgene plasmid #115369 | p CIneo-RL-Let7-3xBulgeB-mut | addgene full sequence | sequence record 223055 | Addgene NGS Result
TTGAGATCCTTTTTTTCTGCGCGTAATCTGCTGCTTGCAAACAAAAAAACCACCGCTACCAGCGGTGGTT
TGTTTGCCGGATCAAGAGCTACCAACTCTTTTTCCGAAGGTAACTGGCTTCAGCAGAGCGCAGATACCAA
ATACTGTTCTTCTAGTGTAGCCGTAGTTAGGCCACCACTTCAAGAACTCTGTAGCACCGCCTACATACCT
CGCTCTGCTAATCCTGTTACCAGTGGCTGCTGCCAGTGGCGATAAGTCGTGTCTTACCGGGTTGGACTCA
AGACGATAGTTACCGGATAAGGCGCAGCGGTCGGGCTGAACGGGGGGTTCGTGCACACAGCCCAGCTTGG
AGCGAACGACCTACACCGAACTGAGATACCTACAGCGTGAGCTATGAGAAAGCGCCACGCTTCCCGAAGG
GAGAAAGGCGGACAGGTATCCGGTAAGCGGCAGGGTCGGAACAGGAGAGCGCACGAGGGAGCTTCCAGGG
GGAAACGCCTGGTATCTTTATAGTCCTGTCGGGTTTCGCCACCTCTGACTTGAGCGTCGATTTTTGTGAT
GCTCGTCAGGGGGGCGGAGCCTATGGAAAAACGCCAGCAACGCGGCCTTTTTACGGTTCCTGGCCTTTTG
CTGGCCTTTTGCTCACATGGCTCGACAGATCTTCAATATTGGCCATTAGCCATATTATTCATTGGTTATA
TAGCATAAATCAATATTGGCTATTGGCCATTGCATACGTTGTATCTATATCATAATATGTACATTTATAT
TGGCTCATGTCCAATATGACCGCCATGTTGGCATTGATTATTGACTAGTTATTAATAGTAATCAATTACG
GGGTCATTAGTTCATAGCCCATATATGGAGTTCCGCGTTACATAACTTACGGTAAATGGCCCGCCTGGCT
GACCGCCCAACGACCCCCGCCCATTGACGTCAATAATGACGTATGTTCCCATAGTAACGCCAATAGGGAC
TTTCCATTGACGTCAATGGGTGGAGTATTTACGGTAAACTGCCCACTTGGCAGTACATCAAGTGTATCAT
ATGCCAAGTCCGCCCCCTATTGACGTCAATGACGGTAAATGGCCCGCCTGGCATTATGCCCAGTACATGA
CCTTACGGGACTTTCCTACTTGGCAGTACATCTACGTATTAGTCATCGCTATTACCATGGTGATGCGGTT
TTGGCAGTACACCAATGGGCGTGGATAGCGGTTTGACTCACGGGGATTTCCAAGTCTCCACCCCATTGAC
GTCAATGGGAGTTTGTTTTGGCACCAAAATCAACGGGACTTTCCAAAATGTCGTAACAACTGCGATCGCC
CGCCCCGTTGACGCAAATGGGCGGTAGGCGTGTACGGTGGGAGGTCTATATAAGCAGAGCTCGTTTAGTG
AACCGTCAGATCACTAGAAGCTTTATTGCGGTAGTTTATCACAGTTAAATTGCTAACGCAGTCAGTGCTT
CTGACACAACAGTCTCGAACTTAAGCTGCAGTGACTCTCTTAAGGTAGCCTTGCAGAAGTTGGTCGTGAG
GCACTGGGCAGGTAAGTATCAAGGTTACAAGACAGGTTTAAGGAGACCAATAGAAACTGGGCTTGTCGAG
ACAGAGAAGACTCTTGCGTTTCTGATAGGCACCTATTGGTCTTACTGACATCCACTTTGCCTTTCTCTCC
ACAGGTGTCCACTCCCAGTTCAATTACAGCTCTTAAGGCTAGAGTACTTAATACGACTCACTATAGGCTA
GCCACCATGGCTTCCAAGGTGTACGACCCCGAGCAACGCAAACGCATGATCACTGGGCCTCAGTGGTGGG
CTCGCTGCAAGCAAATGAACGTGCTGGACTCCTTCATCAACTACTATGATTCCGAGAAGCACGCCGAGAA
CGCCGTGATTTTTCTGCATGGTAACGCTGCCTCCAGCTACCTGTGGAGGCACGTCGTGCCTCACATCGAG
CCCGTGGCTAGATGCATCATCCCTGATCTGATCGGAATGGGTAAGTCCGGCAAGAGCGGGAATGGCTCAT
ATCGCCTCCTGGATCACTACAAGTACCTCACCGCTTGGTTCGAGCTGCTGAACCTTCCAAAGAAAATCAT
CTTTGTGGGCCACGACTGGGGGGCTTGTCTGGCCTTTCACTACTCCTACGAGCACCAAGACAAGATCAAG
GCCATCGTCCATGCTGAGAGTGTCGTGGACGTGATCGAGTCCTGGGACGAGTGGCCTGACATCGAGGAGG
ATATCGCCCTGATCAAGAGCGAAGAGGGCGAGAAAATGGTGCTTGAGAATAACTTCTTCGTCGAGACCAT
GCTCCCAAGCAAGATCATGCGGAAACTGGAGCCTGAGGAGTTCGCTGCCTACCTGGAGCCATTCAAGGAG
AAGGGCGAGGTTAGACGGCCTACCCTCTCCTGGCCTCGCGAGATCCCTCTCGTTAAGGGAGGCAAGCCCG
ACGTCGTCCAGATTGTCCGCAACTACAACGCCTACCTTCGGGCCAGCGACGATCTGCCTAAGATGTTCAT
CGAGTCCGACCCTGGGTTCTTTTCCAACGCTATTGTCGAGGGAGCTAAGAAGTTCCCTAACACCGAGTTC
GTGAAGGTGAAGGGCCTCCACTTCAGCCAGGAGGACGCTCCAGATGAAATGGGTAAGTACATCAAGAGCT
TCGTGGAGCGCGTGCTGAAGAACGAGCAGTAATCTAGAGCACAGCCTATTGAACTACCCCTCACTCGAGC
ACAGCCTATTGAAACTACCCCTCAGGCCTGCACAGCCTATTGAACTACCCCTCAGCGGCCGCTTCCCTTT
AGTGAGGGTTAATGCTTCGAGCAGACATGATAAGATACATTGATGAGTTTGGACAAACCACAACTAGAAT
GCAGTGAAAAAAATGCTTTATTTGTGAAATTTGTGATGCTATTGCTTTATTTGTAACCATTATAAGCTGC
AATAAACAAGTTAACAACAACAATTGCATTCATTTTATGTTTCAGGTTCAGGGGGAGATGTGGGAGGTTT
TTTAAAGCAAGTAAAACCTCTACAAATGTGGTAAAATCCGATAAGGATCGATCCGGGCTGGCGTAATAGC
GAAGAGGCCCGCACCGATCGCCCTTCCCAACAGTTGCGCAGCCTGAATGGCGAATGG
[124 nt withheld, positions 3138-3261]
C
[91 nt withheld, positions 3263-3353]
A
[49 nt withheld, positions 3355-3403]
CCTTTGACGTTGGAGTCCACGTTCTTT
[37 nt withheld, positions 3431-3467]
ACCCTATCTCGGTCTATTCTTTTGATTTATAAGGGATTTTGCCGATTTCGGCCTATTGGTTAAAAAATGA
GCTGATTTAACAAAAATTTAACGCGAATTTTAACAAAATATTAACGCTTACAATTTCCTGATGCGGTATT
TTCTCCTTACGCATCTGTGCGGTATTTCACACCGCATACGCGGATCTGCGCAGCACCATGGCCTGAAATA
ACCTCTGAAAGAGGAACTTGGTTAGGTACCTTCTGAGGCGGAAAGAACCAGCTGTGGAATGTGTGTCAGT
TAGGGTGTGGAAAGTCCCCAGGCTCCCCAGCAGGCAGAAGTATGCAAAGCATGCATCTCAATTAGTCAGC
AACCAGGTGTGGAAAGTCCCCAGGCTCCCCAGCAGGCAGAAGTATGCAAAGCATGCATCTCAATTAGTCA
GCAACCATAGTCCCGCCCCTAACTCCGCCCATCCCGCCCCTAACTCCGCCCAGTTCCGCCCATTCTCCGC
CCCATGGCTGACTAATTTTTTTTATTTATGCAGAGGCCGAGGCCGCCTCGGCCTCTGAGCTATTCCAGAA
GTAGTGAGGAGGCTTTTTTGGAGGCCTAGGCTTTTGCAAAAAGCTTGATTCTTCTGACACAACAGTCTCG
AACTTAAGGCTAGAGCCACCATGATTGAACAAGATGGATTGCACGCAGGTTCTCCGGCCGCTTGGGTGGA
GAGGCTATTCGGCTATGACTGGGCACAACAGACAATCGGCTGCTCTGATGCCGCCGTGTTCCGGCTGTCA
GCGCAGGGGCGCCCGGTTCTTTTTGTCAAGACCGACCTGTCCGGTGCCCTGAATGAACTGCAGGACGAGG
CAGCGCGGCTATCGTGGCTGGCCACGACGGGCGTTCCTTGCGCAGCTGTGCTCGACGTTGTCACTGAAGC
GGGAAGGGACTGGCTGCTATTGGGCGAAGTGCCGGGGCAGGATCTCCTGTCATCTCACCTTGCTCCTGCC
GAGAAAGTATCCATCATGGCTGATGCAATGCGGCGGCTGCATACGCTTGATCCGGCTACCTGCCCATTCG
ACCACCAAGCGAAACATCGCATCGAGCGAGCACGTACTCGGATGGAAGCCGGTCTTGTCGATCAGGATGA
TCTGGACGAAGAGCATCAGGGGCTCGCGCCAGCCGAACTGTTCGCCAGGCTCAAGGCGCGCATGCCCGAC
GGCGAGGATCTCGTCGTGACCCATGGCGATGCCTGCTTGCCGAATATCATGGTGGAAAATGGCCGCTTTT
CTGGATTCATCGACTGTGGCCGGCTGGGTGTGGCGGACCGCTATCAGGACATAGCGTTGGCTACCCGTGA
TATTGCTGAAGAGCTTGGCGGCGAATGGGCTGACCGCTTCCTCGTGCTTTACGGTATCGCCGCTCCCGAT
TCGCAGCGCATCGCCTTCTATCGCCTTCTTGACGAGTTCTTCTGAGCGGGACTCTGGGGTTCGAAATGAC
CGACCAAGCGACGCCCAACCTGCCATCACGATGGCCGCAATAAAATATCTTTATTTTCATTACATCTGTG
TGTTGGTTTTTTGTGTGAATCGATAGCGATAAGGATCCGCGTATGGTGCACTCTCAGTACAATCTGCTCT
GATGCCGCATAGTTAAGCCAGCCCCGACACCCGCCAACACCCGCTGACGCGCCCTGACGGGCTTGTCTGC
TCCCGGCATCCGCTTACAGACAAGCTGTGACCGTCTCCGGGAGCTGCATGTGTCAGAGGTTTTCACCGTC
ATCACCGAAACGCGCGAGACGAAAGGGCCTCGTGATACGCCTATTTTTATAGGTTAATGTCATGATAATA
ATGGTTTCTTAGACGTCAGGTGGCACTTTTCGGGGAAATGTGCGCGGAACCCCTATTTGTTTATTTTTCT
AAATACATTCAAATATGTATCCGCTCATGAGACAATAACCCTGATAAATGCTTCAATAATATTGAAAAAG
GAAGAGTATGAGTATTCAACATTTCCGTGTCGCCCTTATTCCCTTTTTTGCGGCATTTTGCCTTCCTGTT
TTTGCTCACCCAGAAACGCTGGTGAAAGTAAAAGATGCTGAAGATCAGTTGGGTGCACGAGTGGGTTACA
TCGAACTGGATCTCAACAGCGGTAAGATCCTTGAGAGTTTTCGCCCCGAAGAACGTTTTCCAATGATGAG
CACTTTTAAAGTTCTGCTATGTGGCGCGGTATTATCCCGTATTGACGCCGGGCAAGAGCAACTCGGTCGC
CGCATACACTATTCTCAGAATGACTTGGTTGAGTACTCACCAGTCACAGAAAAGCATCTTACGGATGGCA
TGACAGTAAGAGAATTATGCAGTGCTGCCATAACCATGAGTGATAACACTGCGGCCAACTTACTTCTGAC
AACGATCGGAGGACCGAAGGAGCTAACCGCTTTTTTGCACAACATGGGGGATCATGTAACTCGCCTTGAT
CGTTGGGAACCGGAGCTGAATGAAGCCATACCAAACGACGAGCGTGACACCACGATGCCTGTAGCAATGG
CAACAACGTTGCGCAAACTATTAACTGGCGAACTACTTACTCTAGCTTCCCGGCAACAATTAATAGACTG
GATGGAGGCGGATAAAGTTGCAGGACCACTTCTGCGCTCGGCCCTTCCGGCTGGCTGGTTTATTGCTGAT
AAATCTGGAGCCGGTGAGCGTGGGTCTCGCGGTATCATTGCAGCACTGGGGCCAGATGGTAAGCCCTCCC
GTATCGTAGTTATCTACACGACGGGGAGTCAGGCAACTATGGATGAACGAAATAGACAGATCGCTGAGAT
AGGTGCCTCACTGATTAAGCATTGGTAACTGTCAGACCAAGTTTACTCATATATACTTTAGATTGATTTA
AAACTTCATTTTTAATTTAAAAGGATCTAGGTGAAGATCCTTTTTGATAATCTCATGACCAAAATCCCTT
AACGTGAGTTTTCGTTCCACTGAGCGTCAGACCCCGTAGAAAAGATCAAAGGATCTTC
Features (pLannotate 1.2.2; 19 found; start..end, strand, type, name):
      1..589     +  rep_origin     ori: high-copy-number ColE1/pMB1/pBR322/pUC origin of replication
    802..1179    +  enhancer       CMV enhancer: human cytomegalovirus immediate early enhancer
   1180..1391    +  promoter       CMV promoter: human cytomegalovirus (CMV) immediate early promoter
   1552..1684    +  intron         chimeric intron: chimera between introns from human β-globin and immunoglobulin heavy chain genes
   1729..1747    +  promoter       T7 promoter: promoter for bacteriophage T7 RNA polymerase
   1757..2692    +  CDS            hRluc: Renilla luciferase human codon-optimized
   2796..2813    -  promoter       T3 promoter (fragment): promoter for bacteriophage T3 RNA polymerase
   2831..2952    -  polyA_signal   SV40 poly(A) signal: SV40 polyadenylation signal
   2975..3043    -  CDS            large T antigen (fragment): large T antigen from SV40 (simian virus 40)
   3067..3134    +  CDS            lacZα (fragment): LacZα fragment of β-galactosidase; lacZ fragment
   3138..3566    +  rep_origin     f1 ori (sequence partly withheld): f1 bacteriophage origin of replication; arrow indicates direction of (+) strand synthesis
   3594..3645    -  misc_feature   bom (fragment): basis of mobility region from pBR322
   3710..4067    +  promoter       SV40 promoter: SV40 enhancer and early promoter
   4118..4909    +  CDS            neo: KKA2_KLEPN - Also known as kan, nptII. Experimental evidence at protein level: Swiss-Prot protein existence level 1. Resistance to kanamycin, neomycin, paromomycin, ribostamycin, butirosin and gentamicin B. From Klebsiella pneumoniae.
   4976..5024    +  polyA_signal   poly(A) signal: synthetic polyadenylation signal
   5044..5098    -  misc_feature   bom (fragment): basis of mobility region from pBR322
   5200..5235    -  CDS            rop (fragment): Rop protein, which maintains plasmids at low copy number; rop
   5330..5434    +  promoter       AmpR promoter: bla
   5435..6295    +  CDS            AmpR: β-lactamase; bla; confers resistance to ampicillin, carbenicillin, and related antibiotics
