[The description below was written by a language model from this plasmid's Addgene catalogue record and pLannotate feature annotations shown in this document.]
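Description:
p CIneo-RL-Let7-3xBulgeB-mut is a mammalian expression and luciferase reporter plasmid built on the Promega pCIneo backbone, with a sequenced length of about 6.5 kb. It is propagated in E. coli through a high-copy ColE1/pUC-type origin and selected with ampicillin via the β-lactamase gene. An f1 origin is also present. For mammalian cells, an SV40 enhancer/early promoter drives a neomycin phosphotransferase gene followed by a synthetic poly(A) signal, allowing G418 selection of stable transfectants.

The payload is a human codon-optimized Renilla luciferase (hRluc) coding sequence transcribed from the CMV immediate early enhancer/promoter. A chimeric β-globin/immunoglobulin intron upstream of the coding sequence is a standard pCI element that promotes efficient expression, and an SV40 late-type polyadenylation signal terminates the transcript. T7 and T3 phage promoter sequences flank the insert region and serve as sequencing primer sites. According to the record, the region downstream of the luciferase coding sequence, cloned between XbaI and NotI sites, carries three partially complementary ("bulged") binding sites for human let-7 miRNA in which the seed-matching sequence has been mutated. These sites are not annotated in the feature table, but they would fall in the unannotated gap between hRluc and the T3 fragment.

Because seed pairing is needed for miRNA recognition, the mutated sites should not respond to endogenous let-7. The plasmid therefore appears suited as the non-repressed control for a corresponding reporter with intact let-7 sites, in studies of miRNA-mediated translational repression in human cells.
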