Addgene plasmid #115369: p CIneo-RL-Let7-3xBulgeB-mut
Purpose: Expression vector to produce humanized Renilla luciferase with three mutated (seed-sequence mutations) partially complementary binding sites for human let-7 miRNA in the 3'UTR
Depositing lab: Witold Filipowicz & Ramesh Pillai. Depositing organization: Friedrich Miescher Institute for Biomedical Research. Publication: Inhibition of translational initiation by Let-7 MicroRNA in human cells. Pillai RS, Bhattacharyya SN, Artus CG, Zoller T, Cougot N, Basyuk E, Bertrand E, Filipowicz W. Science. 2005 Sep 2. 309(5740):1573-6. 10.1126/science.1115079 PubMed 16081698.
Backbone
  Vector backbone: pCIneo
  Backbone manufacturer: Promega
  Backbone size w/o insert (bp): 5472
  Vector type: Mammalian Expression, Luciferase
  Selectable markers: Neomycin (select with G418)
Growth in bacteria
  Bacterial resistance: Ampicillin, 100 μg/mL
  Growth temperature: 37°C
  Growth strain: DH5alpha
  Copy number: High Copy
Gene/Insert
  Gene/Insert name: Renilla Luciferase (alt name: Let7 3x bulge MUT bind site: GCACAGCCTATTGAACTACCCCTCAC TCGAGCACAGCCTATTGAACTACCCCTCAGGCCTGCACAGCCTATTGAACTA CCCCTCA)
  Promoter: CMV
  Cloning method: Restriction Enzyme; 5′ cloning site Xba1 (not destroyed); 3′ cloning site Not1 (not destroyed)
  Sequencing primers: 5′ T3; 3′ T7
Terms and licenses: Academic/Nonprofit Terms; Industry Terms: Not Available to Industry
Depositor comments: clone number 143
How to cite: p CIneo-RL-Let7-3xBulgeB-mut was a gift from Witold Filipowicz & Ramesh Pillai (Addgene plasmid # 115369 ; http://n2t.net/addgene:115369 ; RRID:Addgene_115369)
